>Addgene plasmid #216616 | BRAF - R726C in pENTR | addgene full sequence | sequence record 427247 | Addgene NGS Result
GCCTGGCAGTTCCCTACTCTCGCGTTAACGCTAGCATGGATGTTTTCCCAGTCACGACGTTGTAAAACGA
CGGCCAGTCTTAAGCTCGGGCCCCAAATAATGATTTTATTTTGACTGATAGTGACCTGTTCGTTGCAACA
AATTGATGAGCAATGCTTTTTTATAATGCCAACTTTGTACAAAAAAGCAGGCTCCGGCACCATGGCGGCG
CTGAGCGGTGGCGGTGGTGGCGGCGCGGAGCCGGGCCAGGCTCTGTTCAACGGGGACATGGAGCCCGAGG
CCGGCGCCGGCGCCGGCGCCGCGGCCTCTTCGGCTGCGGACCCTGCCATTCCGGAGGAGGTGTGGAATAT
CAAACAAATGATTAAGTTGACACAGGAACATATAGAGGCCCTATTGGACAAATTTGGTGGGGAGCATAAT
CCACCATCAATATATCTGGAGGCCTATGAAGAATACACCAGCAAGCTAGATGCACTCCAACAAAGAGAAC
AACAGTTATTGGAATCTCTGGGGAACGGAACTGATTTTTCTGTTTCTAGCTCTGCATCAATGGATACCGT
TACATCTTCTTCCTCTTCTAGCCTTTCAGTGCTACCTTCATCTCTTTCAGTTTTTCAAAATCCCACAGAT
GTGGCACGGAGCAACCCCAAGTCACCACAAAAACCTATCGTTAGAGTCTTCCTGCCCAACAAACAGAGGA
CAGTGGTACCTGCAAGGTGTGGAGTTACAGTCCGAGACAGTCTAAAGAAAGCACTGATGATGAGAGGTCT
AATCCCAGAGTGCTGTGCTGTTTACAGAATTCAGGATGGAGAGAAGAAACCAATTGGTTGGGACACTGAT
ATTTCCTGGCTTACTGGAGAAGAATTGCATGTGGAAGTGTTGGAGAATGTTCCACTTACAACACACAACT
TTGTACGAAAAACGTTTTTCACCTTAGCATTTTGTGACTTTTGTCGAAAGCTGCTTTTCCAGGGTTTCCG
CTGTCAAACATGTGGTTATAAATTTCACCAGCGTTGTAGTACAGAAGTTCCACTGATGTGTGTTAATTAT
GACCAACTTGATTTGCTGTTTGTCTCCAAGTTCTTTGAACACCACCCAATACCACAGGAAGAGGCGTCCT
TAGCAGAGACTGCCCTAACATCTGGATCATCCCCTTCCGCACCCGCCTCGGACTCTATTGGGCCCCAAAT
TCTCACCAGTCCGTCTCCTTCAAAATCCATTCCAATTCCACAGCCCTTCCGACCAGCAGATGAAGATCAT
CGAAATCAATTTGGGCAACGAGACCGATCCTCATCAGCTCCCAATGTGCATATAAACACAATAGAACCTG
TCAATATTGATGACTTGATTAGAGACCAAGGATTTCGTGGTGATGGAGGATCAACCACAGGTTTGTCTGC
TACCCCCCCTGCCTCATTACCTGGCTCACTAACTAACGTGAAAGCCTTACAGAAATCTCCAGGACCTCAG
CGAGAAAGGAAGTCATCTTCATCCTCAGAAGACAGGAATCGAATGAAAACACTTGGTAGACGGGACTCGA
GTGATGATTGGGAGATTCCTGATGGGCAGATTACAGTGGGACAAAGAATTGGATCTGGATCATTTGGAAC
AGTCTACAAGGGAAAGTGGCATGGTGATGTGGCAGTGAAAATGTTGAATGTGACAGCACCTACACCTCAG
CAGTTACAAGCCTTCAAAAATGAAGTAGGAGTACTCAGGAAAACACGACATGTGAATATCCTACTCTTCA
TGGGCTATTCCACAAAGCCACAACTGGCTATTGTTACCCAGTGGTGTGAGGGCTCCAGCTTGTATCACCA
TCTCCATATCATTGAGACCAAATTTGAGATGATCAAACTTATAGATATTGCACGACAGACTGCACAGGGC
ATGGATTACTTACACGCCAAGTCAATCATCCACAGAGACCTCAAGAGTAATAATATATTTCTTCATGAAG
ACCTCACAGTAAAAATAGGTGATTTTGGTCTAGCTACAGTGAAATCTCGATGGAGTGGGTCCCATCAGTT
TGAACAGTTGTCTGGATCCATTTTGTGGATGGCACCAGAAGTCATCAGAATGCAAGATAAAAATCCATAC
AGCTTTCAGTCAGATGTATATGCATTTGGAATTGTTCTGTATGAATTGATGACTGGACAGTTACCTTATT
CAAACATCAACAACAGGGACCAGATAATTTTTATGGTGGGACGAGGATACCTGTCTCCAGATCTCAGTAA
GGTACGGAGTAACTGTCCAAAAGCCATGAAGAGATTAATGGCAGAGTGCCTCAAAAAGAAAAGAGATGAG
AGACCACTCTTTCCCCAAATTCTCGCCTCTATTGAGCTGCTGGCCCGCTCATTGCCAAAAATTCACTGCA
GTGCATCAGAACCCTCCTTGAATCGGGCTGGTTTCCAAACAGAGGATTTTAGTCTATATGCTTGTGCTTC
TCCAAAAACACCCATCCAGGCAGGGGGATATGGTGCGTTTCCTGTCCACTGATAGACCCAGCTTTCTTGT
ACAAAGTTGGCATTATAAAAAATAATTGCTCATCAATTTGTTGCAACGAACAGGTCACTATCAGTCAAAA
TAAAATCATTATTTGCCATCCAGCTGATATCCCCTATAGTGAGTCGTATTACATGGTCATAGCTGTTTCC
TGGCAGCTCTGGCCCGTGTCTCAAAATCTCTGATGTTACATTGCACAAGATAAAAATATATCATCATGCC
TCCTCTAGACCAGCCAGGACAGAAATGCCTCGACTTCGCTGCTACCCAAGGTTGCCGGGTGACGCACACC
GTGGAAACGGATGAAGGCACGAACCCAGTGGACATAAGCCTGTTCGGTTCGTAAGCTGTAATGCAAGTAG
CGTATGCGCTCACGCAACTGGTCCAGAACCTTGACCGAACGCAGCGGTGGTAACGGCGCAGTGGCGGTTT
TCATGGCTTGTTATGACTGTTTTTTTGGGGTACAGTCTATGCCTCGGGCATCCAAGCAGCAAGCGCGTTA
CGCCGTGGGTCGATGTTTGATGTTATGGAGCAGCAACGATGTTACGCAGCAGGGCAGTCGCCCTAAAACA
AAGTTAAACATTATGAGGGAAGCGGTGATCGCCGAAGTATCGACTCAACTATCAGAGGTAGTTGGCGTCA
TCGAGCGCCATCTCGAACCGACGTTGCTGGCCGTACATTTGTACGGCTCCGCAGTGGATGGCGGCCTGAA
GCCACACAGTGATATTGATTTGCTGGTTACGGTGACCGTAAGGCTTGATGAAACAACGCGGCGAGCTTTG
ATCAACGACCTTTTGGAAACTTCGGCTTCCCCTGGAGAGAGCGAGATTCTCCGCGCTGTAGAAGTCACCA
TTGTTGTGCACGACGACATCATTCCGTGGCGTTATCCAGCTAAGCGCGAACTGCAATTTGGAGAATGGCA
GCGCAATGACATTCTTGCAGGTATCTTCGAGCCAGCCACGATCGACATTGATCTGGCTATCTTGCTGACA
AAAGCAAGAGAACATAGCGTTGCCTTGGTAGGTCCAGCGGCGGAGGAACTCTTTGATCCGGTTCCTGAAC
AGGATCTATTTGAGGCGCTAAATGAAACCTTAACGCTATGGAACTCGCCGCCCGACTGGGCTGGCGATGA
GCGAAATGTAGTGCTTACGTTGTCCCGCATTTGGTACAGCGCAGTAACCGGCAAAATCGCGCCGAAGGAT
GTCGCTGCCGACTGGGCAATGGAGCGCCTGCCGGCCCAGTATCAGCCCGTCATACTTGAAGCTAGACAGG
CTTATCTTGGACAAGAAGAAGATCGCTTGGCCTCGCGCGCAGATCAGTTGGAAGAATTTGTCCACTACGT
GAAAGGCGAGATCACCAAGGTAGTCGGCAAATAACCCTCGAGCCACCCATGACCAAAATCCCTTAACGTG
AGTTACGCGTCGTTCCACTGAGCGTCAGACCCCGTAGAAAAGATCAAAGGATCTTCTTGAGATCCTTTTT
TTCTGCGCGTAATCTGCTGCTTGCAAACAAAAAAACCACCGCTACCAGCGGTGGTTTGTTTGCCGGATCA
AGAGCTACCAACTCTTTTTCCGAAGGTAACTGGCTTCAGCAGAGCGCAGATACCAAATACTGTTCTTCTA
GTGTAGCCGTAGTTAGGCCACCACTTCAAGAACTCTGTAGCACCGCCTACATACCTCGCTCTGCTAATCC
TGTTACCAGTGGCTGCTGCCAGTGGCGATAAGTCGTGTCTTACCGGGTTGGACTCAAGACGATAGTTACC
GGATAAGGCGCAGCGGTCGGGCTGAACGGGGGGTTCGTGCACACAGCCCAGCTTGGAGCGAACGACCTAC
ACCGAACTGAGATACCTACAGCGTGAGCTATGAGAAAGCGCCACGCTTCCCGAAGGGAGAAAGGCGGACA
GGTATCCGGTAAGCGGCAGGGTCGGAACAGGAGAGCGCACGAGGGAGCTTCCAGGGGGAAACGCCTGGTA
TCTTTATAGTCCTGTCGGGTTTCGCCACCTCTGACTTGAGCGTCGATTTTTGTGATGCTCGTCAGGGGGG
CGGAGCCTATGGAAAAACGCCAGCAACGCGGCCTTTTTACGGTTCCTGGCCTTTTGCTGGCCTTTTGCTC
ACATGTTCTTTCCTGCGTTATCCCCTGATTCTGTGGATAACCGTATTACCGCCTTTGAGTGAGCTGATAC
CGCTCGCCGCAGCCGAACGACCGAGCGCAGCGAGTCAGTGAGCGAGGAAGCGGAAGAGCGCCCAATACGC
AAACCGCCTCTCCCCGCGCGTTGGCCGATTCATTAATGCAGCTGGCACGACAGGTTTCCCGACTGGAAAG
CGGGCAGTGAGCGCAACGCAATTAATACGCGTACCGCTAGCCAGGAAGAGTTTGTAGAAACGCAAAAAGG
CCATCCGTCAGGATGGCCTTCTGCTTAGTTTGATGCCTGGCAGTTTATGGCGGGCGTCCTGCCCGCCACC
CTCCGGGCCGTTGCTTCACAACGTTCAAATCCGCTCCCGGCGGATTTGTCCTACTCAGGAGAGCGTTCAC
CGACAAACAACAGATAAAACGAAAGGCCCAGTCTTCCGACTGAGCCTTTCGTTTTATTTGAT
Features (pLannotate 1.2.2; 12 found; start..end, strand, type, name):
     42..78      -  CDS            lacZα (fragment): LacZα fragment of β-galactosidase; lacZ fragment
     94..193     +  protein_bind   attL1: mutant version of attL; recombination site for the Gateway® LR reaction LR Clonase™
    202..2499    +  CDS            BRAF: BRAF_HUMAN - Also known as BRAF1, RAFB1. Experimental evidence at protein level: Swiss-Prot protein existence level 1. Protein kinase involved in the transduction of mitogenic signals from the cell membrane to the nucleus (Probable). Phosphorylates MAP2K1, and thereby activates the MAP kinase signal transduction pathway (PubMed:21441910, PubMed:29433126). May play a role in the postsynaptic responses of hippocampal neurons (PubMed:1508179). From Homo sapiens (Human).
   2506..2605    -  protein_bind   attL2: mutant version of attL; recombination site for the Gateway® LR reaction LR Clonase™
   2623..2641    -  promoter       T7 promoter: promoter for bacteriophage T7 RNA polymerase
   2831..2854    +  promoter       Pc promoter (fragment): intI1 (promoter lies within the coding sequence); class 1 integron promoter
   3030..3086    +  CDS            GmR (fragment): gentamycin acetyltransferase; aacC1; confers resistance to gentamycin
   3093..3884    +  CDS            SmR: aminoglycoside adenylyltransferase (Murphy, 1985); aadA; confers resistance to spectinomycin and streptomycin
   3977..4565    +  rep_origin     ori: high-copy-number ColE1/pMB1/pBR322/pUC origin of replication
   4748..4840    +  CDS            lacI (fragment): lac repressor; lacI; The lac repressor binds to the lac operator to inhibit transcription in E. coli. This inhibition can be relieved by adding lactose or isopropyl-β-D-thiogalactopyranoside (IPTG).
   4895..4922    -  terminator     rrnB T2 terminator: transcription terminator T2 from the E. coli rrnB gene
   5054..5097    +  terminator     rrnB T1 terminator: Escherichia coli rrnB; transcription terminator T1 from the E. coli rrnB gene
