[The description below was written by a language model from this plasmid's Addgene catalogue record and pLannotate feature annotations shown in this document.]
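Description:
BRAF - R726C in pENTR is a Gateway entry (donor) plasmid built on the pCR8-GW-TOPO backbone and carrying the human BRAF coding sequence with an R726C substitution, described in the record as an autism spectrum disorder (ASD)-associated mutation. The roughly 5.1 kb plasmid is maintained in E. coli through a high-copy ColE1/pUC-type origin and is selected with spectinomycin via the aadA (SmR) aminoglycoside adenylyltransferase gene. That gene sits downstream of a fragment of the class 1 integron Pc promoter and a short gentamicin-resistance remnant. Other annotated backbone elements include rrnB T1 and T2 transcription terminators, which help insulate the cloning region from read-through transcription, along with small lacZα and lacI fragments that appear to be vestigial.

The approximately 2.3 kb BRAF open reading frame, encoding the serine/threonine kinase that phosphorylates MAP2K1 to activate the MAP kinase pathway, was inserted by Gibson assembly between the attL1 and attL2 recombination sites. These sites allow an LR Clonase reaction to move the insert directionally into any attR-containing destination vector. The entry clone has no promoter positioned to express BRAF. The only annotated promoter near the insert is a T7 promoter beyond attL2, on the strand opposite the coding sequence, so expression depends on the chosen destination vector. According to the depositor, the insert begins with a Kozak sequence designed so that it also reads through as a linker, making the clone compatible with destination vectors that add N-terminal tags. The plasmid therefore serves as a source for building expression constructs to study the functional consequences of this BRAF variant.
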