Addgene plasmid #216616: BRAF - R726C in pENTR
Purpose: gateway cloning donor vector containing BRAF ASD mutation
Depositing lab: Douglas Allan & Christopher Loewen. Depositing organization: University of British Columbia.
Backbone
  Vector backbone: pCR8-GW-TOPO
  Backbone manufacturer: GenScript
  Backbone size w/o insert (bp): 2800
  Vector type: Gateway Entry Plasmid
Growth in bacteria
  Bacterial resistance: Spectinomycin, 50 μg/mL
  Growth temperature: 37°C
  Growth strain: DH5alpha
  Copy number: High Copy
Gene/Insert
  Gene/Insert name: BRAF
  Species: H. sapiens (human)
  Insert size (bp): 2300
  Mutation: R726C
  Entrez Gene: BRAF (a.k.a. B-RAF1, B-raf, BRAF-1, BRAF1, NS7, RAFB1)
  Cloning method: Gibson Cloning
  Sequencing primers: 5′ M13 fwd; 3′ M13 rev
Terms and licenses: Academic/Nonprofit Terms; Industry Terms: Not Available to Industry
Depositor comments: insert contains a Kozak sequence that encodes a linker for cloning into N-terminal tagging pDEST vectors
How to cite: BRAF - R726C in pENTR was a gift from Douglas Allan & Christopher Loewen (Addgene plasmid # 216616 ; http://n2t.net/addgene:216616 ; RRID:Addgene_216616)
